>Addgene plasmid #49847 | GBK-Rab14N124IΔCGC | depositor full sequence | sequence record 74634 | GBK-Rab14N124IΔCGC sequence 7933 bps
CGGTGCGGGCCTCTTCGCTATTACGCCAGATCCTTTTGTTGTTTCCGGGTGTACAATATGGACTTCCTCT
TTTCTGGCAACCAAACCCATACATCGGGATTCCTATAATACCTTCGTTGGTCTCCCTAACATGTAGGTGG
CGGAGGGGAGATATACAATAGAACAGATACCAGACAAGACATAATGGGCTAAACAAGACTACACCAATTA
CACTGCCTCATTGATGGTGGTACATAACGAACTAATACTGTAGCCCTAGACTTGATAGCCATCATCATAT
CGAAGTTTCACTACCCTTTTTCCATTTGCCATCTATTGAAGTAATAATAGGCGCATGCAACTTCTTTTCT
TTTTTTTTCTTTTCTCTCTCCCCCGTTGTTGTCTCACCATATCCGCAATGACAAAAAAAATGATGGAAGA
CACTAAAGGAAAAAATTAACGACAAAGACAGCACCAACAGATGTCGTTGTTCCAGAGCTGATGAGGGGTA
TCTCGAAGCACACGAAACTTTTTCCTTCCTTCATTCACGCACACTACTCTCTAATGAGCAACGGTATACG
GCCTTCCTTCCAGTTACTTGAATTTGAAATAAAAAAAGTTTGCTGTCTTGCTATCAAGTATAAATAGACC
TGCAATTATTAATCTTTTGTTTCCTCGTCATTGTTCTCGTTCCCTTTCTTCCTTGTTTCTTTTTCTGCAC
AATATTTCAAGCTATACCAAGCATACAATCAACTCCAAGCTTGAAGCAAGCCTCCTGAAAGATGAAGCTA
CTGTCTTCTATCGAACAAGCATGCGATATTTGCCGACTTAAAAAGCTCAAGTGCTCCAAAGAAAAACCGA
AGTGCGCCAAGTGTCTGAAGAACAACTGGGAGTGTCGCTACTCTCCCAAAACCAAAAGGTCTCCGCTGAC
TAGGGCACATCTGACAGAAGTGGAATCAAGGCTAGAAAGACTGGAACAGCTATTTCTACTGATTTTTCCT
CGAGAAGACCTTGACATGATTTTGAAAATGGATTCTTTACAGGATATAAAAGCATTGTTAACAGGATTAT
TTGTACAAGATAATGTGAATAAAGATGCCGTCACAGATAGATTGGCTTCAGTGGAGACTGATATGCCTCT
AACATTGAGACAGCATAGAATAAGTGCGACATCATCATCGGAAGAGAGTAGTAACAAAGGTCAAAGACAG
TTGACTGTATCGCCGGAATTTGTAATACGACTCACTATAGGGCGAGCCGCCATCATGGAGGAGCAGAAGC
TGATCTCAGAGGAGGACCTGCATATGGCCATGGAGGCCGAATTCATGGCAACTACACCGTACAACTACTC
TTACATCTTTAAATATATTATTATTGGGGACATGGGAGTAGGAAAATCTTGCTTGCTTCATCAATTTACA
GAAAAAAAATTTATGGCTGATTGTCCTCACACAATTGGTGTTGAATTTGGTACAAGAATAATCGAAGTTA
GTGGCCAAAAAATAAAACTGCAGATTTGGGATACGGCAGGACAGGAGCGATTTAGGGCTGTTACACGGAG
CTACTACAGAGGAGCTGCGGGAGCTCTTATGGTCTATGATATCACTAGAAGAAGTACATATAACCACTTA
AGCAGCTGGTTGACAGATGCAAGGAATCTCACCAATCCAAATACTGTAATAATTCTCATAGGAATTAAAG
CAGATTTGGAGGCACAGAGAGATGTTACATATGAAGAAGCCAAACAGTTTGCTGAAGAAAATGGCTTATT
GTTCCTCGAAGCGAGTGCAAAAACGGGAGAGAATGTAGAAGATGCCTTCCTTGAGGCTGCCAAGAAAATC
TATCAGAACATTCAGGATGGAAGCTTGGATCTGAATGCTGCTGAGTCTGGTGTACAACACAAACCTTCAG
CCCCGCAGGGAGGCCGGCTAACCAGTGAACCCCAACCCCAGAGAGAAGGCTAGCTCGACCTGCAGCGGCC
GCATAACTAGCATAACCCCTTGGGGCCTCTAAACGGGTCTTGAGGGGTTTTTTGCGCGCTTGCAGCCAAG
CTAATTCCGGGCGAATTTCTTATGATTTATGATTTTTATTATTAAATAAGTTATAAAAAAAATAAGTGTA
TACAAATTTTAAAGTGACTCTTAGGTTTTAAAACGAAAATTCTTATTCTTGAGTAACTCTTTCCTGTAGG
TCAGGTTGCTTTCTCAGGTATAGCATGAGGTCGCTCTTATTGACCACACCTCTACCGGCATGCAAGCTTG
GCGTAATCATGGTCATAGCTGTTTCCTGTGTGAAATTGTTATCCGCTCACAATTCCACACAACATACGAG
CCGGAAGCATAAAGTGTAAAGCCTGGGGTGCCTAATGAGTGAGGTAACTCACATTAATTGCGTTGCGCTC
ACTGCCCGCTTTCCAGTCGGGAAACCTGTCGTGCCAGCTGCATTAATGAATCGGCCAACGCGCGGGGAGA
GGCGGTTTGCGTATTGGGCGCTCTTCCGCTTCCTCGCTCACTGACTCGCTGCGCTCGGTCGTTCGGCTGC
GGCGAGCGGTATCAGCTCACTCAAAGGCGGTAATACGGTTATCCACAGAATCAGGGGATAACGCAGGAAA
GAACATGTGAGCAAAAGGCCAGCAAAAGGCCAGGAACCGTAAAAAGGCCGCGTTGCTGGCGTTTTTCCAT
AGGCTCCGCCCCCCTGACGAGCATCACAAAAATCGACGCTCAAGTCAGAGGTGGCGAAACCCGACAGGAC
TATAAAGATACCAGGCGTTTCCCCCTGGAAGCTCCCTCGTGCGCTCTCCTGTTCCGACCCTGCCGCTTAC
CGGATACCTGTCCGCCTTTCTCCCTTCGGGAAGCGTGGCGCTTTCTCATAGCTCACGCTGTAGGTATCTC
AGTTCGGTGTAGGTCGTTCGCTCCAAGCTGGGCTGTGTGCACGAACCCCCCGTTCAGCCCGACCGCTGCG
CCTTATCCGGTAACTATCGTCTTGAGTCCAACCCGGTAAGACACGACTTATCGCCACTGGCAGCAGCCAC
TGGTAACAGGATTAGCAGAGCGAGGTATGTAGGCGGTGCTACAGAGTTCTTGAAGTGGTGGCCTAACTAC
GGCTACACTAGAAGGACAGTATTTGGTATCTGCGCTCTGCTGAAGCCAGTTACCTTCGGAAAAAGAGTTG
GTAGCTCTTGATCCGGCAAACAAACCACCGCTGGTAGCGGTGGTTTTTTTGTTTGCAAGCAGCAGATTAC
GCGCAGAAAAAAAGGATCTCAAGAAGATCCTTTGATCTTTTCTACGGGGTCTGACGCTCAGTGGAACGAA
AACTCACGTTAAGGGATTTTGGTCATGAGATTATCAAAAAGGATCTTCACCTAGATCCTTTTAAATTAAA
AATGAAGTTTTAAATCAATCTAAAGTATATATGAGTAACCTGAGGCTATGGCAGGGCCTGCCGCCCCGAC
GTTGGCTGCGAGCCCTGGGCCTTCACCCGAACTTGGGGGGTGGGGTGGGGAAAAGGAAGAAACGCGGGCG
TATTGGCCCCAATGGGGTCTCGGTGGGGTATCGACAGAGTGCCAGCCCTGGGACCGAACCCCGCGTTTAT
GAACAAACGACCCAACACCGTGCGTTTTATTCTGTCTTTTTATTGCCGTCATAGCGCGGGTTCCTTCCGG
TATTGTCTCCTTCCGTGTTTCAGTTAGCCTCCCCCTAGGGTGGGCGAAGAACTCCAGCATGAGATCCCCG
CGCTGGAGGATCATCCAGCCGGCGTCCCGGAAAACGATTCCGAAGCCCAACCTTTCATAGAAGGCGGCGG
TGGAATCGAAATCTCGTGATGGCAGGTTGGGCGTCGCTTGGTCGGTTCATTTCGAACCCCAGAGTCCCGC
TCAGAAGAACTCGTCAAGAAGGCGATAGAAGGCGATGCGCTGCGAATCGGGAGCGGCGATACCGTAAAGC
ACGAGGAAGCGGTCAGCCCATTCGCCGCCAAGCTCTTCAGCAATATCACGGGTAGCCAACGCTATGTCCT
GATAGCGGTCCGCCACACCCAGCCGGCCACAGTCGATGAATCCAGAAAAGCGGCCATTTTCCACCATGAT
ATTCGGCAAGCAGGCATCGTCATGGGTCACGACGAGATCCTCGCCGTCGGGCATGCTCGCCTTGAGCCTG
GCGAACAGTTCGGCTGGCGCGAGCCCCTGATGCTCTTCGTCCAGATCATCCTGATCGACAAGACCGGCTT
CCATCCGAGTACGTGCTCGCTCGATGCGATGTTTCGCTTGGTGGTCGAATGGGCAGGTAGCCGGATCAAG
CGTATGCAGCCGCCGCATTGCATCAGCCATGATGGATACTTTCTCGGCAGGAGCAAGGTGAGATGACAGG
AGATCCTGCCCCGGCACTTCGCCCAATAGCAGCCAGTCCCTTCCCGCTTCAGTGACAACGTCGAGCACAG
CTGCGCAAGGAACGCCCGTCGTGGCCAGCCACGATAGCCGCGCTGCCTCGTCTTGCAGTTCATTCAGGGC
ACCGGACAGGTCGGTCTTGACAAAAAGAACCGGGCGCCCCTGCGCTGACAGCCGGAACACGGCGGCATCA
GAGCAGCCGATTGTCTGTTGTGCCCAGTCATAGCCGAATAGCCTCTCCACCCAAGCGGCCGGAGAACCTG
CGTGCAATCCATCTTGTTCAATCATACTCTTCCTTTTTCAATATTATTGAAGCATTTATCAGGGTTATTG
TCTCATGAGCGGATACATATTTGAATGTATTTAGAAAAATAAACAAATAGGGGTTCCGCGCACATTTCCC
CGAAAAGTGCCACCTGAACGAAGCATCTGTGCTTCATTTTGTAGAACAAAAATGCAACGCGAGAGCGCTA
ATTTTTCAAACAAAGAATCTGAGCTGCATTTTTACAGAACAGAAATGCAACGCGAAAGCGCTATTTTACC
AACGAAGAATCTGTGCTTCATTTTTGTAAAACAAAAATGCAACGCGAGAGCGCTAATTTTTCAAACAAAG
AATCTGAGCTGCATTTTTACAGAACAGAAATGCAACGCGAGAGCGCTATTTTACCAACAAAGAATCTATA
CTTCTTTTTTGTTCTACAAAAATGCATCCCGAGAGCGCTATTTTTCTAACAAAGCATCTTAGATTACTTT
TTTTCTCCTTTGTGCGCTCTATAATGCAGTCTCTTGATAACTTTTTGCACTGTAGGTCCGTTAAGGTTAG
AAGAAGGCTACTTTGGTGTCTATTTTCTCTTCCATAAAAAAAGCCTGACTCCACTTCCCGCGTTTACTGA
TTACTAGCGAAGCTGCGGGTGCATTTTTTCAAGATAAAGGCATCCCCGATTATATTCTATACCGATGTGG
ATTGCGCATACTTTGTGAACAGAAAGTGATAGCGTTGATGATTCTTCATTGGTCAGAAAATTATGAACGG
TTTCTTCTATTTTGTCTCTATATACTACGTATAGGAAATGTTTACATTTTCGTATTGTTTTCGATTCACT
CTATGAATAGTTCTTACTACAATTTTTTTGTCTAAAGAGTAATACTAGAGATAAACATAAAAAATGTAGA
GGTCGAGTTTAGATGCAAGTTCAAGGAGCGAAAGGTGGATGGGTAGGTTATATAGGGATATAGCACAGAG
ATATATAGCAAAGAGATACTTTTGAGCAATGTTTGTGGAAGCGGTATTCGCAATATTTTAGTAGCTCGTT
ACAGTCCGGTGCGTTTTTGGTTTTTTGAAAGTGCGTCTTCAGAGCGCTTTTGGTTTTCAAAAGCGCTCTG
AAGTTCCTATACTTTCTAGAGAATAGGAACTTCGGAATAGGAACTTCAAAGCGTTTCCGAAAACGAGCGC
TTCCGAAAATGCAACGCGAGCTGCGCACATACAGCTCACTGTTCACGTCGCACCTATATCTGCGTGTTGC
CTGTATATATATATACATGAGAAGAACGGCATAGTGCGTGTTTATGCTTAAATGCGTACTTATATGCGTC
TATTTATGTAGGATGAAAGGTAGTCTAGTACCTCCTGTGATATTATCCCATTCCATGCGGGGTATCGTAT
GCTTCCTTCAGCACTACCCTTTAGCTGTTCTATATGCTGCCACTCCTCAATTGGATTAGTCTCATCCTTC
AATGCTATCATTTCCTTTGATATTGGATCATATTAAGAAACCATTATTATCATGACATTAACCTATAAAA
ATAGGCGTATCACGAGGCCCTTTCGTCTCGCGCGTTTCGGTGATGACGGTGAAAACCTCTGACACATGCA
GCTCCCGGAGACGGTCACAGCTTGTCTGTAAGCGGATGCCGGGAGCAGACAAGCCCGTCAGGGCGCGTCA
GCGGGTGTTGGCGGGTGTCGGGGCTGGCTTAACTATGCGGCATCAGAGCAGATTGTACTGAGAGTGCACC
ATAGATCAACGACATTACTATATATATAATATAGGAAGCATTTAATAGAACAGCATCGTAATATATGTGT
ACTTTGCAGTTATGACGCCAGATGGCAGTAGTGGAAGATATTCTTTATTGAAAAATAGCTTGTCACCTTA
CGTACAATCTTGATCCGGAGCTTTTCTTTTTTTGCCGATTAAGAATTAATTCGGTCGAAAAAAGAAAAGG
AGAGGGCCAAGAGGGAGGGCATTGGTGACTATTGAGCACGTGAGTATACGTGATTAAGCACACAAAGGCA
GCTTGGAGTATGTCTGTTATTAATTTCACAGGTAGTTCTGGTCCATTGGTGAAAGTTTGCGGCTTGCAGA
GCACAGAGGCCGCAGAATGTGCTCTAGATTCCGATGCTGACTTGCTGGGTATTATATGTGTGCCCAATAG
AAAGAGAACAATTGACCCGGTTATTGCAAGGAAAATTTCAAGTCTTGTAAAAGCATATAAAAATAGTTCA
GGCACTCCGAAATACTTGGTTGGCGTGTTTCGTAATCAACCTAAGGAGGATGTTTTGGCTCTGGTCAATG
ATTACGGCATTGATATCGTCCAACTGCATGGAGATGAGTCGTGGCAAGAATACCAAGAGTTCCTCGGTTT
GCCAGTTATTAAAAGACTCGTATTTCCAAAAGACTGCAACATACTACTCAGTGCAGCTTCACAGAAACCT
CATTCGTTTATTCCCTTGTTTGATTCAGAAGCAGGTGGGACAGGTGAACTTTTGGATTGGAACTCGATTT
CTGACTGGGTTGGAAGGCAAGAGAGCCCCGAAAGCTTACATTTTATGTTAGCTGGTGGACTGACGCCAGA
AAATGTTGGTGATGCGCTTAGATTAAATGGCGTTATTGGTGTTGATGTAAGCGGAGGTGTGGAGACAAAT
GGTGTAAAAGACTCTAACAAAATAGCAAATTTCGTCAAAAATGCTAAGAAATAGGTTATTACTGAGTAGT
ATTTATTTAAGTATTGTTTGTGCACTTGCCGATCTATGCGGTGTGAAATACCGCACAGATGCGTAAGGAG
AAAATACCGCATCAGGAAATTGTAAACGTTAATATTTTGTTAAAATTCGCGTTAAATTTTTGTTAAATCA
GCTCATTTTTTAACCAATAGGCCGAAATCGGCAAAATCCCTTATAAATCAAAAGAATAGACCGAGATAGG
GT
[37 nt withheld, positions 7563-7599]
AAAGAACGTGGACTCCAACGTCAAAGG
[49 nt withheld, positions 7627-7675]
T
[91 nt withheld, positions 7677-7767]
G
[124 nt withheld, positions 7769-7892]
CCATTCGCCATTCAGGCTGCGCAACTGTTGGGAAGGGCGAT
Features (pLannotate 1.2.2; 24 found; start..end, strand, type, name):
     30..734     +  promoter       ADH1 promoter: S. cerevisiae ADH1; promoter for alcohol dehydrogenase 1
    762..1202    +  CDS            GAL4 DNA binding domain: DNA binding domain of the GAL4 transcriptional activator; Saccharomyces cerevisiae GAL4 (truncated)
   1213..1231    +  promoter       T7 promoter: promoter for bacteriophage T7 RNA polymerase
   1305..1940    +  CDS            Rab14: RAB14_RAT - Experimental evidence at protein level: Swiss-Prot protein existence level 1. Regulates, together with its guanine nucleotide exchange factor, DENND6A, the specific endocytic transport of ADAM10, N- cadherin/CDH2 shedding and cell-cell adhesion (By similarity). Involved in membrane trafficking between the Golgi complex and endosomes during early embryonic development. Regulates the Golgi to endosome transport of FGFR-containing vesicles during early development, a key process for developing basement membrane and epiblast and primitive endoderm lineages during early postimplantation
   1967..2014    +  terminator     T7 terminator: transcription terminator for bacteriophage T7 RNA polymerase
   2041..2228    +  terminator     ADH1 terminator: S. cerevisiae ADH1; transcription terminator for the S. cerevisiae alcohol dehydrogenase 1 (ADH1) gene
   2276..2292    -  protein_bind   lac operator: The lac repressor binds to the lac operator to inhibit transcription in E. coli. This inhibition can be relieved by adding lactose or isopropyl-β-D-thiogalactopyranoside (IPTG). lac repressor encoded by lacI
   2300..2330    -  promoter       lac promoter: promoter for the E. coli lac operon
   2345..2366    -  protein_bind   CAP binding site: CAP binding activates transcription in the presence of cAMP. E. coli catabolite activator protein
   2379..2471    -  CDS            lacI (fragment): lac repressor; lacI; The lac repressor binds to the lac operator to inhibit transcription in E. coli. This inhibition can be relieved by adding lactose or isopropyl-β-D-thiogalactopyranoside (IPTG).
   2654..3242    -  rep_origin     ori: high-copy-number ColE1/pMB1/pBR322/pUC origin of replication
   3464..3480    +  polyA_signal   bGH poly(A) signal (fragment): bovine growth hormone polyadenylation signal
   3571..3618    -  polyA_signal   HSV TK poly(A) signal: herpes simplex virus thymidine kinase polyadenylation signal (Cole and Stacy, 1985)
   3677..3826    -  CDS            ble (fragment): BLE_KLEPN - Experimental evidence at protein level: Swiss-Prot protein existence level 1. Binding protein with a strong affinity to the bleomycin family of antibiotics. Binds to CL990; an antimitotic-antibiotic compound. From Klebsiella pneumoniae.
   3851..4645    -  CDS            NeoR/KanR: aminoglycoside phosphotransferase from Tn5; aph(3')-II (or nptII); confers resistance to neomycin, kanamycin, and G418 (Geneticin®)
   4646..4750    -  promoter       AmpR promoter: bla
   4777..6119    -  rep_origin     2μ ori: yeast 2μ plasmid origin of replication
   6187..6222    +  CDS            rop (fragment): Rop protein, which maintains plasmids at low copy number; rop
   6324..6373    +  misc_feature   bom (fragment): basis of mobility region from pBR322
   6512..6659    +  promoter       TRP1 promoter: S. cerevisiae TRP1
   6660..7334    +  CDS            TRP1: phosphoribosylanthranilate isomerase, required for tryptophan biosynthesis; S. cerevisiae TRP1; yeast auxotrophic marker
   7385..7436    +  misc_feature   bom (fragment): basis of mobility region from pBR322
   7437..7892    -  rep_origin     f1 ori (sequence partly withheld): f1 bacteriophage origin of replication; arrow indicates direction of (+) strand synthesis
   7896..29      -  CDS            lacZα (fragment) (across the origin): LacZα fragment of β-galactosidase; lacZ fragment
