[The description below was written by a language model from this plasmid's Addgene catalogue record and pLannotate feature annotations shown in this document.]
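Description:
GBK-Rab14N124IΔCGC is a yeast two-hybrid "bait" plasmid built on the Clontech GBK-T7 backbone, about 7.9 kb in total, that expresses a mutant human Rab14 GTPase fused to the GAL4 DNA-binding domain in Saccharomyces cerevisiae. It is an E. coli/yeast shuttle vector. A high-copy ColE1/pUC-type origin and a Tn5 NeoR/KanR gene driven by a bacterial (bla) promoter support propagation under kanamycin selection in bacteria. A 2μ origin and the TRP1 auxotrophic marker with its own promoter maintain the plasmid episomally in trp1 yeast strains. An f1 origin and several fragmentary backbone remnants (lacZα, lac promoter/operator, rop, bom, ble) are also annotated but play no evident role in the construct's function.

The expression cassette runs from the yeast ADH1 promoter through the GAL4 DNA-binding domain, a T7 promoter, and the Rab14 coding region of roughly 600 bp, ending in T7 and ADH1 terminators. The catalogue also lists an N-terminal Myc epitope on the insert, although the feature table does not annotate it separately. The internal T7 promoter serves as the sequencing primer site and in principle permits in vitro transcription of the insert without the GAL4 portion. The insert was cloned at EcoRI and a destroyed XhoI/SalI junction, and derives from a pcDNA3.1-based Rab14 cDNA clone. It carries an asparagine 124 to isoleucine substitution and lacks the C-terminal Cys213-Gly214-Cys215 residues. In Rab proteins, C-terminal cysteine motifs of this kind are normally the prenylation site, so removing them is a common way to prevent membrane anchoring and allow nuclear entry of a two-hybrid bait. The record itself states only that the plasmid expresses GAL4BD-Rab14N124IΔCGC in yeast and does not describe the functional consequence of N124I.
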