Addgene plasmid #49847: GBK-Rab14N124IΔCGC
Purpose: expresses GAL4BD-Rab14N124IΔCGC in yeast
Depositing lab: Marci Scidmore. Depositing organization: Cornell University.
Backbone
  Vector backbone: GBK-T7
  Backbone manufacturer: Clontech
  Backbone size w/o insert (bp): 7300
  Total vector size (bp): 7900
  Selectable markers: Neomycin (select with G418), TRP1
Growth in bacteria
  Bacterial resistance: Kanamycin, 50 μg/mL
  Growth temperature: 37°C
  Growth strain: DH5alpha
  Copy number: High Copy
Gene/Insert
  Gene/Insert name: Rab14
  Species: H. sapiens (human)
  Insert size (bp): 600
  Mutation: asparagine 124 to isoleucine; deleted cysteine 213, glycine 214, cysteine 215
  GenBank ID: AF498949
  Entrez Gene: RAB14 (a.k.a. FBP, RAB-14)
  Promoter: ADHI
  Tag / fusion protein: Gal4 Binding Domain (N terminal on insert); Myc (N terminal on insert)
  Cloning method: Restriction Enzyme; 5′ cloning site EcoRI (not destroyed); 3′ cloning site XhoI/SalI (destroyed during cloning)
  Sequencing primers: 5′ T7 (TAATACGACTCACTATAGGG)
Resource information
  A portion of this plasmid was derived from a plasmid made by: pCDNA-Rab14 derived from pCDNA3.1+Rab14 purchased from Missouri S&T cDNA resource center
Terms and licenses: Academic/Nonprofit Terms; Industry Terms: Not Available to Industry
How to cite: GBK-Rab14N124IΔCGC was a gift from Marci Scidmore (Addgene plasmid # 49847)
