>Addgene plasmid #49847 | GBK-Rab14N124IΔCGC | addgene partial sequence | sequence record 77455 | Gal4_N_term
TCGCCGGAATTTGTAATACGACTCACTATAGGGCGAGCCGCCATCATGGAGGAGCAGAAGCTGATCTCAG
AGGAGGACCTGCATATGGCCATGGAGGCCGAATTCATGGCAACTACACCGTACAACTACTCTTACATCTT
TAAATATATTATTATTGGGGACATGGGAGTAGGAAAATCTTGCTTGCTTCATCAATTTACAGAAAAAAAA
TTTATGGCTGATTGTCCTCACACAATTGGTGTTGAATTTGGTACAAGAATAATCGAAGTTAGTGGCCAAA
AAATAAAACTGCAGATTTGGGATACGGCAGGACAGGAGCGATTTAGGGCTGTTACACGGAGCTACTACAG
AGGAGCTGCGGGAGCTCTTATGGTCTATGATATCACTAGAAGAAGTACATATAACCACTTAAGCAGCTGG
TTGACAGATGCAAGGAATCTCACCAATCCAAATACTGTAATAATTCTCATAGGAATTAAAGCAGATTTGG
AGGCACAGAGAGATGTTACATATGAAGAAGCCAAACAGTTTGCTGAAGAAAATGGCTTATTGTTCCTCGA
AGCGAGTGCAAAAACGGGAGAGAATGTAGAAGATGCCTTCCTTGAGGCTGCCAAGAAAATCTATCAGAAC
ATTCAGGATGGAAGCTTGGATCTGAATGCTGCTGAGTCTGGTGTACAACACAAACCTTCAGCCCCGCAGG
GAGGCCGGCTAACCAGTGAACCCCAACCCCAGAGAGAAGGCTAGCTCGACCTGCAGCGGCCGCATAACTA
GCATAACCCCTTGGGGCCTCTAAACGGGTCTTGAGGGGTTTTTTGCGCGCTTGCAGCCAAGCTAATTCCG
GGCGAATTTCTTATGATTTATGATTTTTATTATTAAATAAGTTATAAAAAAAATAAGTGTATACAAATTT
TAAAGTGACTCTTAGGTTTTAAAACGAAAATTCTTATTCTTGAGTAACTCTTTCCTGTAGGTCAGGTTGC
TTTCTCAGGTATAGCATG
